>Addgene plasmid #169786 | pGRNA5e | addgene full sequence | sequence record 338358 | Addgene NGS Result
ATGCCTGACATTTATATTCCCCAGAACATCAGGTTAATGGCGTTTTTGATGTCATTTTCGCGGTGGCTGA
GATCAGCCACTTCTTCCCCGATAACGGGCCCCTCGAGCACCTGCTTTCAAACTGAGACCACTCCGGAGGT
CTCTTGCACCAGCCGGGAATCGAACCCGGGTCTGTACCGTGGCAGGGTACTATTCTACCACTAGACCACT
GGTGCTTTGTTAGCTAGCTGCAGGTGAAGCTTGGCGTAATCATGGTCATAGCTGTTTCCTGTGTGAAATT
GTTATCCGCTCACAATTCCACACAACATACGAGCCGGAAGCATAAAGTGTAAAGCCTGGGGTGCCTAATG
AGTGAGCTAACTCACATTAATTGCGTTGCGCTCACTGCCCGCTTTCCAGTCGGGAAACCTGTCGTGCCAG
CTGCATTAATGAATCGGCCAACGCGCGGGGAGAGGCGGTTTGCGTATTGGGCGCTCTTCCGCTTCCTCGC
TCACTGATTCGCTGCGCTCGGTCGTTCGGCTGCGGCGAGCGGTATCAGCTCACTCAAAGGCGGTAATACG
GTTATCCACAGAATCAGGGGATAACGCAGGAAAGAACATGTGAGCAAAAGGCCAGCAAAAGGCCAGGAAC
CGTAAAAAGGCCGCGTTGCTGGCGTTTTTCCATAGGCTCCGCCCCCCTGACGAGCATCACAAAAATCGAC
GCTCAAGTCAGAGGTGGCGAAACCCGACAGGACTATAAAGATACCAGGCGTTTCCCCCTGGAAGCTCCCT
CGTGCGCTCTCCTGTTCCGACCCTGCCGCTTACCGGATACCTGTCCGCCTTTCTCCCTTCGGGAAGCGTG
GCGCTTTCTCATAGCTCACGCTGTAGGTATCTCAGTTCGGTGTAGGTCGTTCGCTCCAAGCTGGGCTGTG
TGCACGAACCCCCCGTTCAGCCCGACCGCTGCGCCTTATCCGGTAACTATCGTCTTGAATCCAACCCGGT
AAGACACGACTTATCGCCACTGGCAGCAGCCACTGGTAACAGGATTAGCAGAGCGAGGTATGTAGGCGGT
GCTACAGAGTTCTTGAAGTGGTGGCCTAACTACGGCTACACTAGAAGAACAGTATTTGGTATCTGCGCTC
TGCTGAAGCCAGTTACCTTCGGAAAAAGAGTTGGTAGCTCTTGATCCGGCAAACAAACCACCGCTGGTAG
CGGTGGTTTTTTTGTTTGCAAGCAGCAGATTACGCGCAGAAAAAAAGGATCTCAAGAAGATCCTTTGATC
TTTTCTACGGGGTCTGACGCTCAGTGGAACGAAAACTCACGTTAAGGGATTTTGGTCATGAGATTATCAA
AAAGGATCTTCACCTAGATCCTTTTAAATTAAAAATGAAGTTTTAAATCAATCTAAAGTATATATGAGTA
AACTTGGTCTGACAGTTACCAATGCTTAATCAGTGAGGCACCTATCTCAGCGATCTGTCTATTTCGTTCA
TCCATAGTTGCCTGGCTCCCCGTCGTGTAGATAACTACGATACGGGAGGGCTTACCATCTGGCCCCAGTG
CTGCAATGATACCGCGCGAACCACGCTCACCGGCTCCAGATTTATCAGCAATAAACCAGCCAGCCGGAAG
GGCCGAGCGCAGAAGTGGTCCTGCAACTTTATCCGCCTCCATCCAGTCTATTAATTGTTGCCGGGAAGCT
AGAGTAAGTAGTTCGCCAGTTAATAGTTTGCGCAACGTTGTTGCCATTGCTACAGGCATCGTGGTGTCAC
GCTCGTCGTTTGGTATGGCTTCATTCAGCTCCGGTTCCCAACGATCAAGGCGAGTTACATGATCCCCCAT
GTTGTGCAAAAAAGCGGTTAGCTCCTTCGGTCCTCCGATCGTTGTCAGAAGTAAGTTGGCCGCAGTGTTA
TCACTCATGGTTATGGCAGCACTGCATAATTCTCTTACTGTCATGCCATCCGTAAGATGCTTTTCTGTGA
CTGGTGAGTACTCAACCAAGTCATTCTGAGAATAGTGTATGCGGCGACCGAGTTGCTCTTGCCCGGCGTC
AATACGGGATAATACCGCGCCACATAGCAGAACTTTAAAAGTGCTCATCATTGGAAAACGTTCTTCGGGG
CGAAAACTCTCAAGGATCTTACCGCTGTTGAGATCCAGTTCGATGTAACCCACTCGTGCACCCAACTGAT
CTTCAGCATCTTTTACTTTCACCAGCGTTTCTGGGTGAGCAAAAACAGGAAGGCAAAATGCCGCAAAAAA
GGGAATAAGGGCGACACGGAAATGTTGAATACTCATACTCTTCCTTTTTCAATTCAGAAGAACTCGTCAA
GAAGGCGATAGAAGGCGATGCGCTGCGAATCGGGAGCGGCGATACCGTAAAGCACGAGGAAGCGGTCAGC
CCATTCGCCGCCAAGCTCTTCAGCAATATCACGGGTAGCCAACGCTATGTCCTGATAGCGGTCCGCCACA
CCCAGCCGGCCACAGTCGATGAATCCAGAAAAGCGGCCATTTTCCACCATGATATTCGGCAAGCAGGCAT
CGCCATGGGTCACGACGAGATCCTCGCCGTCGGGCATGCTCGCCTTGAGCCTGGCGAACAGTTCGGCTGG
CGCGAGCCCCTGATGCTCTTCGTCCAGATCATCCTGATCGACAAGACCGGCTTCCATCCGAGTACGTGCT
CGCTCGATGCGATGTTTCGCTTGGTGGTCGAATGGGCAGGTAGCCGGATCAAGCGTATGCAGCCGCCGCA
TTGCATCAGCCATGATGGATACTTTCTCGGCAGGAGCAAGGTGAGATGACAGGAGATCCTGCCCCGGCAC
TTCGCCCAATAGCAGCCAGTCCCTTCCCGCTTCAGTGACAACGTCGAGCACAGCTGCGCAAGGAACGCCC
GTCGTGGCCAGCCACGATAGCCGCGCTGCCTCGTCTTGCAGTTCATTCAGGGCACCGGACAGGTCGGTCT
TGACAAAAAGAACCGGGCGCCCCTGCGCTGACAGCCGGAACACGGCGGCATCAGAGCAGCCGATTGTCTG
TTGTGCCCAGTCATAGCCGAATAGCCTCTCCACCCAAGCGGCCGGAGAACCTGCGTGCAATCCATCTTGT
TCAATCATGCGAAACGATCCTCATCCTGTCTCTTGATCAGAGCTTGATCCCCTGCGCCATCAGATCCTTG
GCGGCAAGAAAGCCATCCAGTTTACTTTGCAGGGCTTCCCAACCTTACCAGAGGGCGCCCCAGCTGGCAA
TTCCGGTTCGCTTGCTGTCCATAAAACCGCCCAGTCTAGCTATCGCCATGTAAGCCCACTGCAAGCTACC
TGCTTTCTCTTTGCGCTTGCGTTTTCCCTTGTCCAGATAGCCCAGTAGCTGACATTCATCCGGGGTCAGC
ACCGTTTCTGCGGACTGGCTTTCTACGTGAAAAGGATCTAGGTGAAGATCCTTTTTGATAATCTC
Features (pLannotate 1.2.2; 11 found; start..end, strand, type, name):
     12..97      -  CDS            ccdB (fragment): CcdB, a bacterial toxin that poisons DNA gyrase; ccdB; Plasmids containing the ccdB gene cannot be propagated in standard E. coli strains.
    144..214     -  ncRNA          tRNA: Accession: RF00005 - tRNA
    279..295     -  protein_bind   lac operator: The lac repressor binds to the lac operator to inhibit transcription in E. coli. This inhibition can be relieved by adding lactose or isopropyl-β-D-thiogalactopyranoside (IPTG). lac repressor encoded by lacI
    303..333     -  promoter       lac promoter: promoter for the E. coli lac operon
    348..369     -  protein_bind   CAP binding site: CAP binding activates transcription in the presence of cAMP. E. coli catabolite activator protein
    382..474     -  CDS            lacI (fragment): lac repressor; lacI; The lac repressor binds to the lac operator to inhibit transcription in E. coli. This inhibition can be relieved by adding lactose or isopropyl-β-D-thiogalactopyranoside (IPTG).
    657..1245    -  rep_origin     ori: high-copy-number ColE1/pMB1/pBR322/pUC origin of replication
   1416..2276    -  CDS            AmpR: β-lactamase; bla; confers resistance to ampicillin, carbenicillin, and related antibiotics
   2277..2293    -  promoter       AmpR promoter (fragment): bla
   2294..3088    -  CDS            NeoR/KanR: aminoglycoside phosphotransferase from Tn5; aph(3')-II (or nptII); confers resistance to neomycin, kanamycin, and G418 (Geneticin®)
   3120..3389    -  CDS            tnpA (fragment): TN5P_ECOLX - Also known as tnp. Experimental evidence at protein level: Swiss-Prot protein existence level 1. Mediates transposition of transposon Tn5 by a 'cut and paste' mechanism. First, the monomeric transposase binds the 19 bp inverted DNA repeats flanking the transposon. Then, dimerization of the DNA- bound transposase creates a synaptic DNA complex. After nicking of the first DNA strand, excision of the transposon proceeds through a series of intermediates. The transposase then mediates the insertion of the transposon at a new site by strand transfer. The activity of the wild- type tran
