[The description below was written by a language model from this plasmid's Addgene catalogue record and pLannotate feature annotations shown in this document.]
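Description:
pGRNA5e is a small (about 3.4 kb) empty-backbone cloning plasmid built on the commercial All in One vector and intended to receive a single guide RNA, which is inserted by restriction-enzyme cloning. It belongs to a multiplex guide RNA expression system developed for plant genome engineering. The catalogue lists the vector type as unspecified, and the annotation shows only bacterial maintenance elements, so it appears to serve as an E. coli cloning or module plasmid rather than as a plant delivery vector in its own right. Propagation relies on a high-copy ColE1/pUC-type origin. Kanamycin is the recorded selection, provided by the Tn5-derived NeoR/KanR (aminoglycoside phosphotransferase) gene. A full-length AmpR β-lactamase coding sequence lies immediately downstream in the same orientation, preceded by only a fragment of its own promoter. A short tnpA fragment next to the kanamycin gene is most likely a remnant of the Tn5 source sequence.

The payload region is compact. A roughly 70 nt tRNA feature sits beside the lac promoter, lac operator and CAP binding site inherited from the backbone's cloning region, along with small fragments of lacI and of ccdB. The ccdB piece is only a fragment, and the plasmid is grown in a standard strain, so it is unlikely to act as a functional counterselection marker. A tRNA element in a multiplex gRNA system is consistent with designs in which tRNAs flank guides and are cleaved by endogenous processing enzymes to release individual gRNAs from one transcript, although the record does not spell this out. No gRNA scaffold, plant promoter (such as a U6 or Pol II promoter), terminator or Cas9 gene is annotated. The record also does not state which restriction sites accept the guide or how the resulting unit is combined with others.
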