Addgene plasmid #169786: pGRNA5e
Purpose: (Empty Backbone) Insert one gRNA
Depositing lab: Sang-Gyu Kim. Depositing organization: Korea Advanced Institute of Science and Technology. Publication: A multiplex guide RNA expression system and its efficacy for plant genome engineering. Oh Y, Lee B, Kim H, Kim SG. Plant Methods. 2020 Mar 12;16:37. doi: 10.1186/s13007-020-00580-x. eCollection 2020. PubMed 32190101.
Backbone
  Vector backbone: All in One™ vector
  Backbone manufacturer: BIOFACT
  Vector type: Unspecified
Growth in bacteria
  Bacterial resistance: Kanamycin, 50 μg/mL
  Growth temperature: 37°C
  Growth strain: DH5alpha
  Copy number: High Copy
Gene/Insert
  Cloning method: Restriction Enzyme
Terms and licenses: Academic/Nonprofit Terms; Industry Terms: Not Available to Industry
How to cite: pGRNA5e was a gift from Sang-Gyu Kim (Addgene plasmid # 169786 ; http://n2t.net/addgene:169786 ; RRID:Addgene_169786)
